>Addgene plasmid #159645 | mCh-cpFRB2 | addgene full sequence | sequence record 315201 | Addgene NGS Result
CGTTACATAACTTACGGTAAATGGCCCGCCTGGCTGACCGCCCAACGACCCCCGCCCATTGACGTCAATA
ATGACGTATGTTCCCATAGTAACGCCAATAGGGACTTTCCATTGACGTCAATGGGTGGAGTATTTACGGT
AAACTGCCCACTTGGCAGTACATCAAGTGTATCATATGCCAAGTACGCCCCCTATTGACGTCAATGACGG
TAAATGGCCCGCCTGGCATTATGCCCAGTACATGACCTTATGGGACTTTCCTACTTGGCAGTACATCTAC
GTATTAGTCATCGCTATTACCATGGTGATGCGGTTTTGGCAGTACATCAATGGGCGTGGATAGCGGTTTG
ACTCACGGGGATTTCCAAGTCTCCACCCCATTGACGTCAATGGGAGTTTGTTTTGGCACCAAAATCAACG
GGACTTTCCAAAATGTCGTAACAACTCCGCCCCATTGACGCAAATGGGCGGTAGGCGTGTACGGTGGGAG
GTCTATATAAGCAGAGCTGGTTTAGTGAACCGTCAGATCCGCTAGCGCTACCGGTCGCCACCATGGTGAG
CAAGGGCGAGGAGGATAACATGGCCATCATCAAGGAGTTCATGCGCTTCAAGGTGCACATGGAGGGCTCC
GTGAACGGCCACGAGTTCGAGATCGAGGGCGAGGGCGAGGGCCGCCCCTACGAGGGCACCCAGACCGCCA
AGCTGAAGGTGACCAAGGGTGGCCCCCTGCCCTTCGCCTGGGACATCCTGTCCCCTCAGTTCATGTACGG
CTCCAAGGCCTACGTGAAGCACCCCGCCGACATCCCCGACTACTTGAAGCTGTCCTTCCCCGAGGGCTTC
AATTGGGAGCGCGTGATGAACTTCGAGGACGGCGGCGTGGTGACCGTGACCCAGGACTCCTCCCTGCAGG
ACGGCGAGTTCATCTACAAGGTGAAGCTGCGCGGCACCAACTTCCCCTCCGACGGCCCCGTAATGCAGTG
TCGTACCATGGGCTGGGAGGCCTCCACTGAGCGGATGTACCCCGAGGACGGCGCCCTGAAGGGCGAGATC
AAGCAGAGGCTGAAGCTGAAGGACGGCGGCCACTACGACGCTGAGGTCAAGACCACCTACAAGGCCAAGA
AGCCCGTGCAGCTGCCCGGCGCCTACAACGTCGACATCAAGTTGGACATCCTTTCCCACAACGAGGACTA
CACCATCGTGGAACAGTACGAACGCGCCGAGGGCCGCCACTCCACCGGCGGCATGGACGAGCTGTACAAG
TCCGGACTCAGATCTCGAGCTCAAGCTTCAGCCACCATGGGTAATGTTAAAGATTTGACTCAAGCGTGGG
ACCTGTATTATCACGTCTTTCGCCGGATTAGTAAACAAGGTGGTAGCGGAGGATCAATGGAACTTATAAG
AGTACCTATCTTGTGGCATGAGATGTGGCACGAGGGATTGGAAGAAGCGTCACGCCTTTATTTCGGCGAA
CGCAACGTTAAGGGTATGTTTGAGGTCCTGGAGCCACTGCACGCCATGATGGAGCGCGGACCCCAGACTC
TGAAGGAGACTAGTTTTAATCAGGCGTATGGACGGGATCTCATGGAGGCGCAGGAGTGGTGCCGGAAGTA
CATGAAATCACGAATTCTGCAGTCGACGGTACCGCGGGCCCGGGATCCACCGGATCTAGATAACTGATCA
TAATCAGCCATACCACATTTGTAGAGGTTTTACTTGCTTTAAAAAACCTCCCACACCTCCCCCTGAACCT
GAAACATAAAATGAATGCAATTGTTGTTGTTAACTTGTTTATTGCAGCTTATAATGGTTACAAATAAAGC
AATAGCATCACAAATTTCACAAATAAAGCATTTTTTTCACTGCATTCTAGTTGTGGTTTGTCCAAACTCA
TCAATGTATCTTAACGCGTAAATTGTAAGCGTTAATATTTTGTTAAAATTCGCGTTAAATTTTTGTTAAA
TCAGCTCATTTTTTAACCAATAGGCCGAAATCGGCAAAATCCCTTATAAATCAAAAGAATAGACCGAGAT
AGGGT
[37 nt withheld, positions 2036-2072]
AAAGAACGTGGACTCCAACGTCAAAGG
[49 nt withheld, positions 2100-2148]
T
[91 nt withheld, positions 2150-2240]
G
[124 nt withheld, positions 2242-2365]
CAGGTGGCACTTTTCGGGGAAATGTGCGCGGAACCCCTATTTGTTTATTTTTCTAAATACATTCAAATAT
GTATCCGCTCATGAGACAATAACCCTGATAAATGCTTCAATAATATTGAAAAAGGAAGAGTCCTGAGGCG
GAAAGAACCAGCTGTGGAATGTGTGTCAGTTAGGGTGTGGAAAGTCCCCAGGCTCCCCAGCAGGCAGAAG
TATGCAAAGCATGCATCTCAATTAGTCAGCAACCAGGTGTGGAAAGTCCCCAGGCTCCCCAGCAGGCAGA
AGTATGCAAAGCATGCATCTCAATTAGTCAGCAACCATAGTCCCGCCCCTAACTCCGCCCATCCCGCCCC
TAACTCCGCCCAGTTCCGCCCATTCTCCGCCCCATGGCTGACTAATTTTTTTTATTTATGCAGAGGCCGA
GGCCGCCTCGGCCTCTGAGCTATTCCAGAAGTAGTGAGGAGGCTTTTTTGGAGGCCTAGGCTTTTGCAAA
GATCGATCAAGAGACAGGATGAGGATCGTTTCGCATGATTGAACAAGATGGATTGCACGCAGGTTCTCCG
GCCGCTTGGGTGGAGAGGCTATTCGGCTATGACTGGGCACAACAGACAATCGGCTGCTCTGATGCCGCCG
TGTTCCGGCTGTCAGCGCAGGGGCGCCCGGTTCTTTTTGTCAAGACCGACCTGTCCGGTGCCCTGAATGA
ACTGCAAGACGAGGCAGCGCGGCTATCGTGGCTGGCCACGACGGGCGTTCCTTGCGCAGCTGTGCTCGAC
GTTGTCACTGAAGCGGGAAGGGACTGGCTGCTATTGGGCGAAGTGCCGGGGCAGGATCTCCTGTCATCTC
ACCTTGCTCCTGCCGAGAAAGTATCCATCATGGCTGATGCAATGCGGCGGCTGCATACGCTTGATCCGGC
TACCTGCCCATTCGACCACCAAGCGAAACATCGCATCGAGCGAGCACGTACTCGGATGGAAGCCGGTCTT
GTCGATCAGGATGATCTGGACGAAGAGCATCAGGGGCTCGCGCCAGCCGAACTGTTCGCCAGGCTCAAGG
CGAGCATGCCCGACGGCGAGGATCTCGTCGTGACCCATGGCGATGCCTGCTTGCCGAATATCATGGTGGA
AAATGGCCGCTTTTCTGGATTCATCGACTGTGGCCGGCTGGGTGTGGCGGACCGCTATCAGGACATAGCG
TTGGCTACCCGTGATATTGCTGAAGAGCTTGGCGGCGAATGGGCTGACCGCTTCCTCGTGCTTTACGGTA
TCGCCGCTCCCGATTCGCAGCGCATCGCCTTCTATCGCCTTCTTGACGAGTTCTTCTGAGCGGGACTCTG
GGGTTCGAAATGACCGACCAAGCGACGCCCAACCTGCCATCACGAGATTTCGATTCCACCGCCGCCTTCT
ATGAAAGGTTGGGCTTCGGAATCGTTTTCCGGGACGCCGGCTGGATGATCCTCCAGCGCGGGGATCTCAT
GCTGGAGTTCTTCGCCCACCCTAGGGGGAGGCTAACTGAAACACGGAAGGAGACAATACCGGAAGGAACC
CGCGCTATGACGGCAATAAAAAGACAGAATAAAACGCACGGTGTTGGGTCGTTTGTTCATAAACGCGGGG
TTCGGTCCCAGGGCTGGCACTCTGTCGATACCCCACCGAGACCCCATTGGGGCCAATACGCCCGCGTTTC
TTCCTTTTCCCCACCCCACCCCCCAAGTTCGGGTGAAGGCCCAGGGCTCGCAGCCAACGTCGGGGCGGCA
GGCCCTGCCATAGCCTCAGGTTACTCATATATACTTTAGATTGATTTAAAACTTCATTTTTAATTTAAAA
GGATCTAGGTGAAGATCCTTTTTGATAATCTCATGACCAAAATCCCTTAACGTGAGTTTTCGTTCCACTG
AGCGTCAGACCCCGTAGAAAAGATCAAAGGATCTTCTTGAGATCCTTTTTTTCTGCGCGTAATCTGCTGC
TTGCAAACAAAAAAACCACCGCTACCAGCGGTGGTTTGTTTGCCGGATCAAGAGCTACCAACTCTTTTTC
CGAAGGTAACTGGCTTCAGCAGAGCGCAGATACCAAATACTGTTCTTCTAGTGTAGCCGTAGTTAGGCCA
CCACTTCAAGAACTCTGTAGCACCGCCTACATACCTCGCTCTGCTAATCCTGTTACCAGTGGCTGCTGCC
AGTGGCGATAAGTCGTGTCTTACCGGGTTGGACTCAAGACGATAGTTACCGGATAAGGCGCAGCGGTCGG
GCTGAACGGGGGGTTCGTGCACACAGCCCAGCTTGGAGCGAACGACCTACACCGAACTGAGATACCTACA
GCGTGAGCTATGAGAAAGCGCCACGCTTCCCGAAGGGAGAAAGGCGGACAGGTATCCGGTAAGCGGCAGG
GTCGGAACAGGAGAGCGCACGAGGGAGCTTCCAGGGGGAAACGCCTGGTATCTTTATAGTCCTGTCGGGT
TTCGCCACCTCTGACTTGAGCGTCGATTTTTGTGATGCTCGTCAGGGGGGCGGAGCCTATGGAAAAACGC
CAGCAACGCGGCCTTTTTACGGTTCCTGGCCTTTTGCTGGCCTTTTGCTCACATGTTCTTTCCTGCGTTA
TCCCCTGATTCTGTGGATAACCGTATTACCGCCATGCATTAGTTATTAATAGTAATCAATTACGGGGTCA
TTAGTTCATAGCCCATATATGGAGTTCCG
Features (pLannotate 1.2.2; 17 found; start..end, strand, type, name):
      1..304     +  enhancer       CMV enhancer: human cytomegalovirus immediate early enhancer
    305..508     +  promoter       CMV promoter: human cytomegalovirus (CMV) immediate early promoter
    553..1260    +  CDS            mCherry2: mCherry2 is a basic (constitutively fluorescent) red fluorescent protein published in 2017, derived from Discosoma sp.. It has very low acid sensitivity.
   1261..1289    +  misc_feature   MCS (fragment): multiple cloning site
   1384..1620    +  CDS            MTOR (fragment): MTOR_HUMAN - Also known as FRAP, FRAP1, FRAP2, RAFT1, RAPT1. Experimental evidence at protein level: Swiss-Prot protein existence level 1. Serine/threonine protein kinase which is a central regulator of cellular metabolism, growth and survival in response to hormones, growth factors, nutrients, energy and stress signals (PubMed:12087098, PubMed:12150925, PubMed:12150926, PubMed:12231510, PubMed:12718876, PubMed:14651849, PubMed:15268862, PubMed:15467718, PubMed:15545625, PubMed:15718470, PubMed:18497260, PubMed:18762023, PubMed:18925875, PubMed:20516213, PubMed:20537536, PubMed:21659604, PubMe
   1621..1658    +  misc_feature   MCS (fragment): multiple cloning site
   1675..1759    +  CDS            large T antigen (fragment): large T antigen from SV40 (simian virus 40)
   1782..1903    +  polyA_signal   SV40 poly(A) signal: SV40 polyadenylation signal
   1937..2365    -  rep_origin     f1 ori (sequence partly withheld): f1 bacteriophage origin of replication; arrow indicates direction of (+) strand synthesis
   2392..2496    +  promoter       AmpR promoter: bla
   2498..2855    +  promoter       SV40 promoter: SV40 enhancer and early promoter
   2890..3684    +  CDS            NeoR/KanR: aminoglycoside phosphotransferase from Tn5; aph(3')-II (or nptII); confers resistance to neomycin, kanamycin, and G418 (Geneticin®)
   3705..3857    +  CDS            ble (fragment): BLE_KLEPN - Experimental evidence at protein level: Swiss-Prot protein existence level 1. Binding protein with a strong affinity to the bleomycin family of antibiotics. Binds to CL990; an antimitotic-antibiotic compound. From Klebsiella pneumoniae.
   3916..3963    +  polyA_signal   HSV TK poly(A) signal: herpes simplex virus thymidine kinase polyadenylation signal (Cole and Stacy, 1985)
   4054..4070    -  polyA_signal   bGH poly(A) signal (fragment): bovine growth hormone polyadenylation signal
   4292..4880    +  rep_origin     ori: high-copy-number ColE1/pMB1/pBR322/pUC origin of replication
   4995..5054    +  enhancer       CMV enhancer (fragment): human cytomegalovirus immediate early enhancer
