[The description below was written by a language model from this plasmid's Addgene catalogue record and pLannotate feature annotations shown in this document.]
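Description:
mCh-cpFRB2 is a mammalian expression plasmid that produces a red-fluorescent fusion of cpFRB2, one component of a circularly permuted rapamycin-inducible dimerization system (cpRAPID). The catalogue lists the backbone as pmCherry-N1. In the sequenced plasmid, however, the fluorescent protein lies upstream of the insert, so the layout resembles a C1-type vector. The annotation identifies the fluorescent protein as mCherry2. The CMV immediate-early enhancer and promoter drive the mCherry2 coding sequence. This is followed by a short multiple-cloning-site remnant and then the roughly 324 bp human insert, cloned between HindIII and EcoRI. An SV40 polyadenylation signal terminates the transcript.

The annotation tool matches only part of the insert, as a fragment of human MTOR. That is expected, because FRB is the FKBP12–rapamycin-binding domain of mTOR, and circular permutation rearranges its native sequence order so that the alignment is interrupted.

The plasmid is propagated in E. coli from a high-copy pUC-type origin, and an f1 origin is also present. A single NeoR/KanR gene (Tn5 aminoglycoside phosphotransferase) sits behind tandem bacterial and SV40 early promoters and ends with the HSV TK poly(A) signal. It confers kanamycin resistance in bacteria and G418 resistance in mammalian cells. The small ble, bGH poly(A) and large T antigen fragments appear to be backbone remnants rather than functional elements.

The construct is meant to be used with a rapamycin-responsive binding partner, which the record does not name, so that adding rapamycin triggers association of the two proteins. The mCherry2 tag lets expression and any drug-induced relocalization of cpFRB2 be followed by fluorescence microscopy. The sequenced length of 5,054 nt is slightly larger than the 5,044 bp given in the catalogue.
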