Addgene plasmid #159645: mCh-cpFRB2
Purpose: Express cpFRB2 as part of a circularly permuted rapamycin-inducible dimerization system (cpRAPID); visualized by mCherry2
Depositing lab: Yubin Zhou. Depositing organization: Texas A&M University. Publication: Expanding the Chemogenetic Toolbox by Circular Permutation. Lee YT, He L, Zhou Y. J Mol Biol. 2020 May 1;432(10):3127-3136. doi: 10.1016/j.jmb.2020.03.033. Epub 2020 Apr 8. PubMed 32277990.
Backbone
  Vector backbone: pmCherry-N1
  Backbone size w/o insert (bp): 4722
  Total vector size (bp): 5044
  Vector type: Mammalian Expression
  Selectable markers: Neomycin (select with G418)
Growth in bacteria
  Bacterial resistance: Kanamycin, 50 μg/mL
  Growth temperature: 37°C
  Growth strain: DH5alpha
  Copy number: High Copy
Gene/Insert
  Gene/Insert name: cpFRB2
  Species: H. sapiens (human)
  Insert size (bp): 324
  Promoter: CMV
  Cloning method: Restriction Enzyme; 5′ cloning site HindIII (not destroyed); 3′ cloning site EcoRI (not destroyed)
  Sequencing primers: 5′ CMVf; 3′ sv40pA-R
Terms and licenses: Academic/Nonprofit Terms; Industry Terms: Not Available to Industry
How to cite: mCh-cpFRB2 was a gift from Yubin Zhou (Addgene plasmid # 159645 ; http://n2t.net/addgene:159645 ; RRID:Addgene_159645)
